>Addgene plasmid #15581 | GAL 46Q+ProGFPp416 | addgene partial sequence | sequence record 22145 | GAL1 5'-AATATACCTCTATACTTTAACGTC-3'
GACTAGTGGATCCCCCGGGCTGCAGGAATTCGATATCAAGCTTATCGGTACCGGGCCCCCCCTCGATCGA
GGTCGACCGCCATGGCGACCCTGGAAAAGCTGATGAAGGCCTTCGAGTCCCTCAAAAGCTTCCAACAGCA
GCAACAGCAACAACAGCAGCAACAGCAACAACAGCAGCAACAGCAACAACAGCAGCAACAGCAGCAACAG
CAACAACAGCAGCAACAGCAACAACAGCAGCAACAGCAACAACAGCAGCAACAGCAACAACCGCCACCAC
CTCCCCCTCCACCCCCACCTCCTCAACTTCCTCAACCTCCTCCACAGGCACAGCCTCTGCTGCCTCAGCC
ACAACCTCCTCCACCTCCACCTCCACCTCCTCCAGGCCCAGCTGTGGCTGAGGAGCCTCTGCACCGACCT
GGATCCCTGGTGAGCAAGGGCGAGGAGCTGTTCACCGGGGTGGTGCCCATCCTGGTCGAGCTGGACGGCG
ACGTAAACGGCCACAAGTTCAGCGTGTCCGGCGAGGGCGAGGGCGATGCCACCTACGGCAAGCTGACCCT
GAAGTTCATCTGCACCACCGGCAAGCTGCCCGTGCCCTGGCCCACCCTCGTGACCACCCTGACCTACGGC
GTGCAGTGCTTCAGCCGCTACCCCGACCACATGAAGCAGCACGACTTCTTCAAGTCCGCCATGCCCGAAG
GCTACGTCCAGGAGCGCACCATCTTCTTCAAGGACGACGGCAACTACAAGACCCGCGC
