[The description below was written by a language model from this plasmid's Addgene catalogue record.]
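Description:
GAL 46Q+ProGFPp416 is a yeast expression plasmid built on the p416 Gal backbone (about 5.6 kb without insert). It is a shuttle vector: it is propagated in E. coli under ampicillin selection and is recorded as low copy, while the URA3 auxotrophic marker allows selection in ura3-deficient Saccharomyces cerevisiae on medium lacking uracil. The p416 series is generally known as a centromeric (CEN/ARS) family maintained at low copy in yeast, although the record does not list replication elements, and no feature table is provided to confirm them. The backbone name and the Gal1 sequencing primer indicate that expression is driven by the galactose-inducible GAL1 promoter, which is repressed in glucose and switched on in galactose. This lets a potentially harmful protein be kept silent until induction.

The insert is a fragment of human huntingtin (HTT) carrying an expanded tract of 46 glutamines, with the adjacent native proline-rich region retained, as noted in the mutation field. GFP is fused to the C terminus of the insert, so the protein's distribution and aggregation state can be followed by fluorescence in living cells. The exact boundaries of the huntingtin fragment are not stated in the record.

The associated publication concerns how sequences flanking a polyglutamine tract alter its toxicity in yeast. This construct fits that work as one variant for testing how the proline-rich region affects aggregation and toxicity of expanded polyglutamine, presumably alongside related constructs differing in glutamine length or flanking sequence. It is suited to yeast models of Huntington's disease–type protein misfolding.
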