Addgene plasmid #15581: GAL 46Q+ProGFPp416
Depositing lab: Susan Lindquist. Depositing organization: Whitehead Institute for Biomedical Research. Publication: Flanking sequences profoundly alter polyglutamine toxicity in yeast. Duennwald ML, Jagadish S, Muchowski PJ, Lindquist S. Proc Natl Acad Sci U S A. 2006 Jul 18. 103(29):11045-50. 10.1073/pnas.0604547103 PubMed 16832050.
Backbone
  Vector backbone: p416 Gal
  Backbone size w/o insert (bp): 5600
  Vector type: Yeast Expression
  Selectable markers: URA3
Growth in bacteria
  Bacterial resistance: Ampicillin, 100 μg/mL
  Growth temperature: 37°C
  Growth strain: DH5alpha
  Copy number: Low Copy
Gene/Insert
  Gene/Insert name: htt 46Q + Pro (alt name: htt 46Q)
  Species: H. sapiens (human)
  Mutation: Proline-rich region present
  GenBank ID: NM_002111
  Entrez Gene: HTT (a.k.a. HD, IT15, LOMARS)
  Tag / fusion protein: GFP (C terminal on insert)
  Cloning method: Restriction Enzyme
  Sequencing primers: 5′ Gal1; 3′ EGFP-N
Terms and licenses: Academic/Nonprofit Terms; Industry Terms: Not Available to Industry
Depositor comments: Lindquist lab number: 6758
How to cite: GAL 46Q+ProGFPp416 was a gift from Susan Lindquist (Addgene plasmid # 15581 ; http://n2t.net/addgene:15581 ; RRID:Addgene_15581)
